>Addgene plasmid #27859 | pUT1763-HQ858777 | depositor full sequence | sequence record 13133 | Author sequence
CAAATAATGATTTTATTTTGACTGATAGTGACCTGTTCGTTGCAACAAATTGATGAGCAATGCTTTTTTA
TAATGCCAACTTTGTACAAAAAAGCAGGCTCCGCGGCCGCCTTGTTTAACTTTAAGAAGGAGCCCTTCAC
CATGGCGGCGTCCGCGAGGCCCGGGGAGAGGGCGACCAGCTTCGCCGTCGCGTGCAGCCTCCTCAGCCGC
TTCGTCCGCCAGAACGGCGCCGCGCCCGCCCAGCTAGGCCTCGGGATCAAAGGCGAGGTCGAGCAGCAAA
GGACGCCGGCGACAATTAACTTGCTCCCCGGAGCGGACGGCGAGGAGACCGAGAGGAGGAAGGAGACCAT
GGAGCTTTTCCCGCAGAGCGCCGGGTTCGGTGTCAAGGATGCCGCTGCTGCCCCTAGAGAGCAAGAAAAT
AAAGAGAAGCCTAAACAGCTCACAATCTTCTATGGCGGGAAGGTGCTGGTGTTTGACGATTTCCCTGCCG
ACAAGGCAAAGGACCTGATGCAGCTGGCCAGCAAGGGCGGCCCTGTGGTACAGAACGTTGTTTTGCCTCA
ACCCTCTGCACCTGCTGCTGCTGTCACCGACAAGGCCGTGCCGGTCCCCGTCATCAGCTTGCCTGCTGCT
CAGGCTGATGCTAAGAAGCCTACTCGCACAAATGCCTCTGATATGCCAATTATGAGGAAGGCTTCTCTTC
ACCGCTTCCTTGAGAAGAGAAAGGACCGTCTCAATGCAAATGCACCATACCAAACTTCTCCTTCAGACGC
TGCACCAGTCAAGAAGGAGCCCGAGAGCCAGGCATGGCTCGGATTAGGACCGAATGCCGTCAAGTCCAAC
CTGAACCTGAGCAAGGGTGGGCGCGCCGACCCAGCTTTCTTGTACAAAGTTGGCATTATAAGAAAGCATT
GCTTATCAATTTGTTGCAACGAACAGGTCACTATCAGTCAAAATAAAATCATTATTTGCCATCCAGCTGA
TATCCCCTATAGTGAGTCGTATTACATGGTCATAGCTGTTTCCTGGCAGCTCTGGCCCGTGTCTCAAAAT
CTCTGATGTTACATTGCACAAGATAAAAATATATCATCATGAACAATAAAACTGTCTGCTTACATAAACA
GTAATACAAGGGGTGTTATGAGCCATATTCAACGGGAAACGTCGAGGCCGCGATTAAATTCCAACATGGA
TGCTGATTTATATGGGTATAAATGGGCTCGCGATAATGTCGGGCAATCAGGTGCGACAATCTATCGCTTG
TATGGGAAGCCCGATGCGCCAGAGTTGTTTCTGAAACATGGCAAAGGTAGCGTTGCCAATGATGTTACAG
ATGAGATGGTCAGACTAAACTGGCTGACGGAATTTATGCCTCTTCCGACCATCAAGCATTTTATCCGTAC
TCCTGATGATGCATGGTTACTCACCACTGCGATCCCCGGAAAAACAGCATTCCAGGTATTAGAAGAATAT
CCTGATTCAGGTGAAAATATTGTTGATGCGCTGGCAGTGTTCCTGCGCCGGTTGCATTCGATTCCTGTTT
GTAATTGTCCTTTTAACAGCGATCGCGTATTTCGTCTCGCTCAGGCGCAATCACGAATGAATAACGGTTT
GGTTGATGCGAGTGATTTTGATGACGAGCGTAATGGCTGGCCTGTTGAACAAGTCTGGAAAGAAATGCAT
AAACTTTTGCCATTCTCACCGGATTCAGTCGTCACTCATGGTGATTTCTCACTTGATAACCTTATTTTTG
ACGAGGGGAAATTAATAGGTTGTATTGATGTTGGACGAGTCGGAATCGCAGACCGATACCAGGATCTTGC
CATCCTATGGAACTGCCTCGGTGAGTTTTCTCCTTCATTACAGAAACGGCTTTTTCAAAAATATGGTATT
GATAATCCTGATATGAATAAATTGCAGTTTCATTTGATGCTCGATGAGTTTTTCTAATCAGAATTGGTTA
ATTGGTTGTAACACTGGCAGAGCATTACGCTGACTTGACGGGACGGCGCAAGCTCATGACCAAAATCCCT
TAACGTGAGTTACGCGTCGTTCCACTGAGCGTCAGACCCCGTAGAAAAGATCAAAGGATCTTCTTGAGAT
CCTTTTTTTCTGCGCGTAATCTGCTGCTTGCAAACAAAAAAACCACCGCTACCAGCGGTGGTTTGTTTGC
CGGATCAAGAGCTACCAACTCTTTTTCCGAAGGTAACTGGCTTCAGCAGAGCGCAGATACCAAATACTGT
CCTTCTAGTGTAGCCGTAGTTAGGCCACCACTTCAAGAACTCTGTAGCACCGCCTACATACCTCGCTCTG
CTAATCCTGTTACCAGTGGCTGCTGCCAGTGGCGATAAGTCGTGTCTTACCGGGTTGGACTCAAGACGAT
AGTTACCGGATAAGGCGCAGCGGTCGGGCTGAACGGGGGGTTCGTGCACACAGCCCAGCTTGGAGCGAAC
GACCTACACCGAACTGAGATACCTACAGCGTGAGCATTGAGAAAGCGCCACGCTTCCCGAAGGGAGAAAG
GCGGACAGGTATCCGGTAAGCGGCAGGGTCGGAACAGGAGAGCGCACGAGGGAGCTTCCAGGGGGAAACG
CCTGGTATCTTTATAGTCCTGTCGGGTTTCGCCACCTCTGACTTGAGCGTCGATTTTTGTGATGCTCGTC
AGGGGGGCGGAGCCTATGGAAAAACGCCAGCAACGCGGCCTTTTTACGGTTCCTGGCCTTTTGCTGGCCT
TTTGCTCACATGTTCTTTCCTGCGTTATCCCCTGATTCTGTGGATAACCGTATTACCGCCTTTGAGTGAG
CTGATACCGCTCGCCGCAGCCGAACGACCGAGCGCAGCGAGTCAGTGAGCGAGGAAGCGGAAGAGCGCCC
AATACGCAAACCGCCTCTCCCCGCGCGTTGGCCGATTCATTAATGCAGCTGGCACGACAGGTTTCCCGAC
TGGAAAGCGGGCAGTGAGCGCAACGCAATTAATACGCGTACCGCTAGCCAGGAAGAGTTTGTAGAAACGC
AAAAAGGCCATCCGTCAGGATGGCCTTCTGCTTAGTTTGATGCCTGGCAGTTTATGGCGGGCGTCCTGCC
CGCCACCCTCCGGGCCGTTGCTTCACAACGTTCAAATCCGCTCCCGGCGGATTTGTCCTACTCAGGAGAG
CGTTCACCGACAAACAACAGATAAAACGAAAGGCCCAGTCTTCCGACTGAGCCTTTCGTTTTATTTGATG
CCTGGCAGTTCCCTACTCTCGCGTTAACGCTAGCATGGATGTTTTCCCAGTCACGACGTTGTAAAACGAC
GGCCAGTCTTAAGCTCGGGCCC
Features (pLannotate 1.2.2; 11 found; start..end, strand, type, name):
      1..100     +  protein_bind   attL1: mutant version of attL; recombination site for the Gateway® LR reaction LR Clonase™
    112..132     +  RBS            RBS: efficient ribosome binding site from bacteriophage T7 gene 10 (Olins and Rangwala, 1989)
    142..831     +  CDS            TIFY10B (fragment): TI10B_ORYSJ - Also known as JAZ7 From Oryza sativa subsp. japonica (Rice).
    869..968     -  protein_bind   attL2: mutant version of attL; recombination site for the Gateway® LR reaction LR Clonase™
    986..1004    -  promoter       T7 promoter: promoter for bacteriophage T7 RNA polymerase
   1138..1947    +  CDS            KanR: aminoglycoside phosphotransferase; aph(3')-Ia; confers resistance to kanamycin in bacteria or G418 (Geneticin®) in eukaryotes
   2094..2682    +  rep_origin     ori: high-copy-number ColE1/pMB1/pBR322/pUC origin of replication
   2865..2957    +  CDS            lacI (fragment): lac repressor; lacI; The lac repressor binds to the lac operator to inhibit transcription in E. coli. This inhibition can be relieved by adding lactose or isopropyl-β-D-thiogalactopyranoside (IPTG).
   3012..3039    -  terminator     rrnB T2 terminator: transcription terminator T2 from the E. coli rrnB gene
   3171..3214    +  terminator     rrnB T1 terminator: Escherichia coli rrnB; transcription terminator T1 from the E. coli rrnB gene
   3261..3297    -  CDS            lacZα (fragment): LacZα fragment of β-galactosidase; lacZ fragment
