[The description below was written by a language model from this plasmid's Addgene catalogue record and pLannotate feature annotations shown in this document.]
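Description:
pUT1763-HQ858777 is a Gateway entry clone built on the Invitrogen pENTR/SD backbone and carrying the coding sequence of a Zea mays TIFY-family transcription factor. It belongs to the Maize TFome, a collection of transcription factor open reading frames assembled for functional genomics. The 711 bp insert was PCR-amplified from a full-length maize cDNA template and retains its native stop codon, so it suits native or N-terminally tagged expression but not C-terminal fusions after transfer to a destination vector. The automated annotation labels the ORF as a fragment of rice TIFY10B (JAZ7). This reflects homology to the closest database entry rather than the actual source species, and it is consistent with the TIFY/JAZ family assignment.

In the 3,312 nt depositor sequence, the ORF lies between attL1 and attL2, the sites that LR Clonase recombines with attR sites to move the insert directionally into Gateway destination vectors. Just upstream of the start codon is the bacteriophage T7 gene 10 ribosome binding site characteristic of the SD version of pENTR, which supports translation in E. coli once the cassette sits behind a suitable promoter. A T7 promoter lies outside attL2 and points back toward the insert. The rrnB T1 and T2 terminators upstream of attL1 insulate the cloning region from read-through transcription. The plasmid is propagated in E. coli under kanamycin selection (aph(3')-Ia) from a ColE1/pUC-type origin. The feature table describes this origin as high copy, whereas the catalogue entry lists the plasmid as low copy. The short lacI and lacZα fragments are backbone remnants with no evident function. The entry clone has no plant or eukaryotic expression elements and serves as a source for shuttling the ORF into expression vectors.
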