Addgene plasmid #27859: pUT1763-HQ858777
Depositing lab: John Gray & Erich Grotewold. Depositing organization: University of Toledo. Publication: The Maize TFome--development of a transcription factor open reading frame collection for functional genomics. Burdo B, Gray J, Goetting-Minesky MP, Wittler B, Hunt M, Li T, Velliquette D, Thomas J, Gentzel I, dos Santos Brito M, Mejia-Guerra MK, Connolly LN, Qaisi D, Li W, Casas MI, Doseff AI, Grotewold E. Plant J. 2014 Oct;80(2):356-66. doi: 10.1111/tpj.12623. Epub 2014 Aug 26. PubMed 25053252.
Backbone
  Vector backbone: pENTR/SD
  Backbone manufacturer: Invitrogen
  Backbone size w/o insert (bp): 2601
  Vector type: Entry vector
Growth in bacteria
  Bacterial resistance: Kanamycin, 50 μg/mL
  Growth temperature: 37°C
  Growth strain: DH5alpha
  Growth instructions: E. coli TOP10
  Copy number: Low Copy
Gene/Insert
  Gene/Insert name: TIFY transcription factor from EC904406
  Species: Zea mays
  Insert size (bp): 711
  GenBank ID: HQ858777
  Cloning method: Restriction Enzyme
  Sequencing primers: 5′ M13 For; 3′ M13 Rev
Terms and licenses: Academic/Nonprofit Terms; Industry Terms: Not Available to Industry
Depositor comments: This CDS was amplified using PCR from a full length cDNA template from the Maize Full-length cDNA Project (www.maizecdna.org) and the PCR product included the stop codon. The PCR product was cloned into a Gateway pENTR/SD vector. Further information on this gene may be obtained at www.grassius.org using the GenBank number. (The second half of the plasmid name is the GenBank Number for the sequence of the insert)
How to cite: pUT1763-HQ858777 was a gift from John Gray & Erich Grotewold (Addgene plasmid # 27859 ; http://n2t.net/addgene:27859 ; RRID:Addgene_27859)
