>Addgene plasmid #27859 | pUT1763-HQ858777 | addgene partial sequence | sequence record 34149 | 27859 with M13pUC-fwd
ATGATTTTATTTTGACTGATAGTGACCTGTTCGTTGCAACAAATTGATGAGCAATGCTTTTTTATAATGC
CAACTTTGTACAAAAAAGCAGGCTCCGCGGCCGCCTTGTTTAACTTTAAGAAGGAGCCCTTCACCATGGC
GGCGTCCGCGAGGCCCGGGGAGAGGGCGACCAGCTTCGCCGTCGCGTGCAGCCTCCTCAGCCGCTTCGTC
CGCCAGAACGGCGCCGCGCCCGCCCAGCTAGGCCTCGGGATCAAAGGCGAGGTCGAGCAGCAAAGGACGC
CGGCGACAATTAACTTGCTCCCCGGAGCGGACGGCGAGGAGACCGAGAGGAGGAAGGAGACCATGGAGCT
TTTCCCGCAGAGCGCCGGGTTCGGTGTCAAGGATGCCGCTGCTGCCCCTAGAGAGCAAGAAAATAAAGAG
AAGCCTAAACAGCTCACAATCTTCTATGGCGGGAAGGTGCTGGTGTTTGACGATTTCCCTGCCGACAAGG
CAAAGGACCTGATGCAGCTGGCCAGCAAGGGCGGCCCTGTGGTACAGAACGTTGTTTTGCCTCAACCCTC
TGCACCTGCTGCTGCTGTCACCGACAAGGCCGTGCCGGTCCCCGTCATCAGCTTGCCTGCTGCTCAGGCT
GATGCTAAGAAGCCTACTCGCACAAATGCCTCTGATATGCCAATTATGAGGAAGGCTTCTCTTCACCGCT
TCCTTGAGAAGAGAAAGGACCGTCTCAATGCAAATGCACCATACCAAACTTCTCCTTCAGACGCTGCACC
AGTCAAGAAGGAGCCCGAGAGCCAGGCATGGCTCGGA
